Addgene plasmid #51283: pAluYa5-neo-TET
Purpose: expresses Alu, a human SINE, using the pol III enhancer sequence of the 7SL gene and tagged with the self splicing intron neo cassette
Depositing lab: Astrid Roy-Engel. Depositing organization: Tulane University. Publication: The RNA polymerase dictates ORF1 requirement and timing of LINE and SINE retrotransposition. Kroutter EN, Belancio VP, Wagstaff BJ, Roy-Engel AM. PLoS Genet. 2009 Apr;5(4):e1000458. doi: 10.1371/journal.pgen.1000458. Epub 2009 Apr 24. PubMed 19390602.
Backbone
  Vector backbone: pBluescript
  Vector type: Mammalian Expression
  Selectable markers: Neomycin (select with G418)
Growth in bacteria
  Bacterial resistance: Ampicillin, 100 μg/mL
  Growth temperature: 37°C
  Growth strain: DH5alpha
  Copy number: Unknown
Gene/Insert
  Gene/Insert name: AluYa5
  Species: H. sapiens (human)
  Promoter: upstream pol III enhancer sequence of the 7SL gene (113 bp)
  Tag / fusion protein: neoTET cassette with a tetrahymena self-splicing intron interrupting the neo gene (C terminal on insert)
  Cloning method: Unknown
  Sequencing primers: 5′ M13-pUC-Fwd; 3′ SV40pro-F
Terms and licenses: Academic/Nonprofit Terms; Industry Terms: Not Available to Industry
Depositor comments: Alu is tagged with the self splicing intron neo cassette such that G418 resistance will be obtained only if retrotransposition occurs. Please note that the cassette is in the reverse orientation within the MCS relative to the full sequence--This has no functional consequence.
How to cite: pAluYa5-neo-TET was a gift from Astrid Roy-Engel (Addgene plasmid # 51283 ; http://n2t.net/addgene:51283 ; RRID:Addgene_51283)
