[The description below was written by a language model from this plasmid's Addgene catalogue record.]
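Description:
pAluYa5-neo-TET is a mammalian expression plasmid built on the pBluescript backbone and designed as a reporter for Alu retrotransposition in cultured cells. It is propagated in E. coli under ampicillin selection. The record gives no feature table, so the origin of replication and other backbone elements are not itemised, and the copy number is listed as unknown.

The insert is a human AluYa5 element, a member of the SINE class of non-autonomous retrotransposons. It is transcribed by RNA polymerase III, with the 113 bp upstream enhancer sequence of the 7SL gene supplying the upstream regulatory context. Downstream of the Alu sequence sits the neoTET cassette, a neomycin resistance gene interrupted by a Tetrahymena self-splicing intron. Because the intron disrupts the neo coding sequence in the plasmid, the transfected DNA itself cannot confer G418 resistance. Resistance arises only when the tagged Alu transcript is made, the intron excises itself from the RNA, and the processed transcript is reverse transcribed and integrated into the genome, restoring an intact neo gene. A self-splicing intron suits this design because a pol III transcript is not expected to depend on the spliceosomal processing used by conventional intron-based retrotransposition reporters.

G418-resistant colonies therefore serve as a readout of retrotransposition events, and the associated publication concerns how the transcribing polymerase affects the ORF1 requirement and timing of LINE and SINE mobilisation. The depositor notes that the cassette lies in the reverse orientation within the multiple cloning site relative to the full sequence on record, which is stated to have no functional consequence.
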