>Addgene plasmid #51283 | pAluYa5-neo-TET | addgene partial sequence | sequence record 79717 | SV40pro-F 5'-TATTTATGCAGAGGCCGAGG-3'
GAGGAGGCTTTTTTGGAGGTCGAGCCAATATGGGATCGGCCATTGAACAAGATGGATTGCACGCAGGTTC
TCCGGCCGCTTGGGTGGAGAGGCTATTCGGCTATGACTGGGCACAACAGACAATCGGCTGCTCTGATGCC
GCCGTGTTCCGGCTGTCAGCGCAGGGGCGCCCGGTTCTTTTTGTCAAGACCGACCTGTCCGGTGCCCTGA
ATGAACTCGAGTACTCCAAACCTAATCAATATACTTTCGCATACAAATTAGGTCCCAGCGGCTCCAGTGT
TGCATCACTTCATCCGCTAGCTCCCATTAAGGAGAGGTCCGACTATATCTTATGAGAAGAATACATCTTC
CCCGACCGACATTTAGTCTGTGAACTGCATCCATATCAACAGAAGATCTGTTGACTTAGGACTTGGCTGC
GTGGTTAGGACCATGTCCGTCAGCTTATTACCATACCCTTTGCAAGGCCATCTCAAAGTTTCCCCTGAGA
CTTGGTACTGAACGGCTGTTGACCCCTTTCCCGCAATTTGACGGTCTTGCCTTTTAAACCGATGCAATCT
ATTGGTTTAAAGACTAGCTACCAGGTGCATGCCTGATAACTTTTCCCTGCAATTCATTATATTGCTAATT
ACAGGACGAGGCAGCGCGGCTATCGTGGCTGGCCACGACGGGCGTTCCTTGCGCAGCTGTGCTCGACGTT
GTCACTGAAGCGGGAAGGGACTGGCTGCTATTGGGCGAAGTGCCGGGGCAGGATCTCCTGTCATCTCACC
TTGCTCCTGCCGAGAAAGTATCCATCATGGCTGATGCAATGCGGCGGCTGCATACGCTTGATCCGGCTAC
CTGCCCATTCGACCACCAAGCGAAACATCGC
